Addgene plasmid #229048: pCI5-CasRx-NES-HA (pKW387)
Purpose: Mammalian expression of CasRx-NES-HA
Depositing lab: S Chul Kwon. Depositing organization: University of Hong Kong. Publication: Cytosolic CRISPR RNAs for efficient application of RNA-targeting CRISPR-Cas systems. Cheng ECK, Lam JKC, Kwon SC. EMBO Rep. 2025 Feb 26. doi: 10.1038/s44319-025-00399-4. PubMed 40011676.
Backbone
  Vector backbone: pCI5 (based on pCI)
  Vector type: Mammalian Expression, CRISPR
Growth in bacteria
  Bacterial resistance: Ampicillin, 100 μg/mL
  Growth temperature: 37°C
  Growth strain: DH5alpha
  Copy number: High Copy
Gene/Insert
  Gene/Insert name: CasRx (RfxCas13d)
  Species: Ruminococcus flavefaciens XPD3002
  Tag / fusion protein: NES-HA (C terminal on insert)
  Cloning method: Gibson Cloning
Resource information
  A portion of this plasmid was derived from a plasmid made by: Patrick Hsu, pXR001 (Addgene #109049)
Terms and licenses: Academic/Nonprofit Terms; Industry Terms: Not Available to Industry
Depositor comments: Please visit https://doi.org/10.1101/2024.09.18.613662 for bioRxiv preprint.
How to cite: pCI5-CasRx-NES-HA (pKW387) was a gift from S Chul Kwon (Addgene plasmid # 229048 ; http://n2t.net/addgene:229048 ; RRID:Addgene_229048)
