[The description below was written by a language model from this plasmid's Addgene catalogue record and pLannotate feature annotations shown in this document.]
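Description:
pCI5-CasRx-NES-HA (pKW387) is a mammalian expression plasmid of about 8 kb built on pCI5, a derivative of the pCI backbone, and designed to produce the RNA-targeting CRISPR effector CasRx (RfxCas13d, from Ruminococcus flavefaciens XPD3002) in transfected cells. It is maintained in E. coli as a high-copy plasmid through a ColE1/pUC-type origin and selected with ampicillin via the β-lactamase gene under its own promoter. An f1 phage origin is also present, along with short remnants of lacZα, bom, rop and SV40 large T sequence that are backbone carry-over rather than functional parts. No mammalian selection marker is annotated.

The expression cassette is driven by the human cytomegalovirus immediate early enhancer and promoter followed by CMV intron A, an arrangement that generally boosts transcript processing and expression. Downstream lies the RfxCas13d open reading frame, fused at its C terminus to a nuclear export signal and an HA epitope. The annotation picks up the HA portion as a short match to a 3xHA tag, while the NES itself is not separately annotated and is known only from the catalogue fields. A WPRE fragment follows the coding region to enhance mRNA stability and export, and an SV40 polyadenylation signal terminates the transcript. The CasRx portion was derived from an earlier published CasRx plasmid and assembled by Gibson cloning.

The NES directs the nuclease to the cytoplasm, and the HA tag permits detection by immunoblot or immunostaining. The plasmid carries no guide RNA cassette, so crRNAs must be supplied separately. The associated work concerns cytosolic CRISPR RNAs for improved use of RNA-targeting Cas systems.
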