Features (pLannotate 1.2.2; 15 found; start..end, strand, type, name):
      2..381     +  enhancer       CMV enhancer: human cytomegalovirus immediate early enhancer
    383..582     +  promoter       CMV promoter: human cytomegalovirus (CMV) immediate early promoter
    721..1544    +  intron         CMV intron A: human cytomegalovirus intron A (Chapman et al., 1991)
   1595..4492    +  CDS            RfxCas13d: RNA-targeting Type VI CRISPR protein from Ruminococcus flavefaciens strain XPD3002 (Konermann et al., 2018)
   4544..4572    +  CDS            3xHA (fragment): three tandem HA epitope tags
   4586..5128    +  misc_feature   WPRE (fragment): woodchuck hepatitis virus posttranscriptional regulatory element
   5144..5265    -  polyA_signal   SV40 poly(A) signal: SV40 polyadenylation signal
   5288..5356    -  CDS            large T antigen (fragment): large T antigen from SV40 (simian virus 40)
   5375..5442    +  CDS            lacZα (fragment): LacZα fragment of β-galactosidase; lacZ fragment
   5446..5874    +  rep_origin     f1 ori (sequence partly withheld): f1 bacteriophage origin of replication; arrow indicates direction of (+) strand synthesis
   5902..6001    -  misc_feature   bom (fragment): basis of mobility region from pBR322
   6103..6138    -  CDS            rop (fragment): Rop protein, which maintains plasmids at low copy number; rop
   6233..6337    +  promoter       AmpR promoter: bla
   6338..7198    +  CDS            AmpR: β-lactamase; bla; confers resistance to ampicillin, carbenicillin, and related antibiotics
   7369..7957    +  rep_origin     ori: high-copy-number ColE1/pMB1/pBR322/pUC origin of replication
>Addgene plasmid #229048 | pCI5-CasRx-NES-HA (pKW387) | addgene full sequence | sequence record 455020 | Addgene NGS Result
TGACATTGATTATTGACTAGTTATTAATAGTAATCAATTACGGGGTCATTAGTTCATAGCCCATATATGG
AGTTCCGCGTTACATAACTTACGGTAAATGGCCCGCCTCGTGACCGCCCAACGACCCCCGCCCATTGACG
TCAATAATGACGTATGTTCCCATAGTAACGCCAATAGGGACTTTCCATTGACGTCAATGGGTGGAGTATT
TACGGTAAACTGCCCACTTGGCAGTACATCAAGTGTATCATATGCCAAGTCCGGCCCCCTATTGACGTCA
ATGACGGTAAATGGCCCGCCTGGCATTATGCCCAGTACATGACCTTACGGGACTTTCCTACTTGGCAGTA
CATCTACGTATTAGTCATCGCTATTACCATGGTGATGCGGTTTTGGCAGTACACCAATGGGCGTGGATAG
CGGTTTGACTCACGGGGATTTCCAAGTCTCCACCCCATTGACGTCAATGGGAGTTTGTTTTGGCACCAAA
ATCAACGGGACTTTCCAAAATGTCGTAATAACCCCGCCCCGTTGACGCAAATGGGCGGTAGGCGTGTACG
GTGGGAGGTCTATATAAGCAGAGCTCGTTTAGTGAACCGTCAGATCGCCTGGAGTCGCCATCCACGCTGT
TTTGACCTCCATAGAAGACACCGGGACCGATCCAGCCTCCGCGGCCGGGAACGGTGCATTGGAACGCGGA
TTCCCCGTGCCAAGAGTGACGTAAGTACCGCCTATAGACTCTATAGGCACACCCCTTTGGCTCTTATGCA
TGCTATACTGTTTTTGGCTTGGGGCCTATACACCCCCGCTCCTTATGCTATAGGTGATGGTATAGCTTAG
CCTATAGGTGTGGGTTATTGACCATTATTGACCACTCCCCTATTGGTGACGATACTTTCCATTACTAATC
CATAACATGGCTCTTTGCCACAACTATCTCTATTGGCTATATGCCAATACTCTGTCCTTCAGAGACTGAC
ACGGACTCTGTATTTTTACAGGATGGGGTCCCATTTATTATTTACAAATTCACATATACAACAACGCCGT
CCCCCGTGCCCGCAGTTTTTATTAAACATAGCGTGGGATCTCCACGCGAATCTCGGGTACGTGTTCCGGA
CATGGGCTCTTCTCCGGTAGCGGCGGAGCTTCCACATCCGAGCCCTGGTCCCATGCCTCCAGCGGCTCAT
GGTCGCTCGGCAGCTCCTTGCTCCTAACAGTGGAGGCCAGACTTAGGCACAGCACAATGCCCACCACCAC
CAGTGTGCCGCACAAGGCCGTGGCGGTAGGGTATGTGTCTGAAAATGAGCTCGGAGATTGGGCTCGCACC
GTGACGCAGATGGAAGACTTAAGGCAGCGGCAGAAGAAGATGCAGGCAGCTGAGTTGTTGTATTCTGATA
AGAGTCAGAGGTAACTCCCGTTGCGGTGCTGTTAACGGTGGAGGGCAGTGTAGTCTGAGCAGTACTCGTT
GCTGCCGCGCGCGCCACCAGACATAATAGCTGACAGACTAACAGACTGTTCCTTTCCATGGGTCTTTTCT
GCAGTCACCGTCCTTGACACGGCTAGCGGTACCGCCACCATGAGCGAGGCCAGCATCGAAAAAAAAAAGT
CCTTCGCCAAGGGCATGGGCGTGAAGTCCACACTCGTGTCCGGCTCCAAAGTGTACATGACAACCTTCGC
CGAAGGCAGCGACGCCAGGCTGGAAAAGATCGTGGAGGGCGACAGCATCAGGAGCGTGAATGAGGGCGAG
GCCTTCAGCGCTGAAATGGCCGATAAAAACGCCGGCTATAAGATCGGCAACGCCAAATTCAGCCATCCTA
AGGGCTACGCCGTGGTGGCTAACAACCCTCTGTATACAGGACCCGTCCAGCAGGATATGCTCGGCCTGAA
GGAAACTCTGGAAAAGAGGTACTTCGGCGAGAGCGCTGATGGCAATGACAATATTTGTATCCAGGTGATC
CATAACATCCTGGACATTGAAAAAATCCTCGCCGAATACATTACCAACGCCGCCTACGCCGTCAACAATA
TCTCCGGCCTGGATAAGGACATTATTGGATTCGGCAAGTTCTCCACAGTGTATACCTACGACGAATTCAA
AGACCCCGAGCACCATAGGGCCGCTTTCAACAATAACGATAAGCTCATCAACGCCATCAAGGCCCAGTAT
GACGAGTTCGACAACTTCCTCGATAACCCCAGACTCGGCTATTTCGGCCAGGCCTTTTTCAGCAAGGAGG
GCAGAAATTACATCATCAATTACGGCAACGAATGCTATGACATTCTGGCCCTCCTGAGCGGACTGAGGCA
CTGGGTGGTCCATAACAACGAAGAAGAGTCCAGGATCTCCAGGACCTGGCTCTACAACCTCGATAAGAAC
CTCGACAACGAATACATCTCCACCCTCAACTACCTCTACGACAGGATCACCAATGAGCTGACCAACTCCT
TCTCCAAGAACTCCGCCGCCAACGTGAACTATATTGCCGAAACTCTGGGAATCAACCCTGCCGAATTCGC
CGAACAATATTTCAGATTCAGCATTATGAAAGAGCAGAAAAACCTCGGATTCAATATCACCAAGCTCAGG
GAAGTGATGCTGGACAGGAAGGATATGTCCGAGATCAGGAAAAATCATAAGGTGTTCGACTCCATCAGGA
CCAAGGTCTACACCATGATGGACTTTGTGATTTATAGGTATTACATCGAAGAGGATGCCAAGGTGGCTGC
CGCCAATAAGTCCCTCCCCGATAATGAGAAGTCCCTGAGCGAGAAGGATATCTTTGTGATTAACCTGAGG
GGCTCCTTCAACGACGACCAGAAGGATGCCCTCTACTACGATGAAGCTAATAGAATTTGGAGAAAGCTCG
AAAATATCATGCACAACATCAAGGAATTTAGGGGAAACAAGACAAGAGAGTATAAGAAGAAGGACGCCCC
TAGACTGCCCAGAATCCTGCCCGCTGGCCGTGATGTTTCCGCCTTCAGCAAACTCATGTATGCCCTGACC
ATGTTCCTGGATGGCAAGGAGATCAACGACCTCCTGACCACCCTGATTAATAAATTCGATAACATCCAGA
GCTTCCTGAAGGTGATGCCTCTCATCGGAGTCAACGCTAAGTTCGTGGAGGAATACGCCTTTTTCAAAGA
CTCCGCCAAGATCGCCGATGAGCTGAGGCTGATCAAGTCCTTCGCTAGAATGGGAGAACCTATTGCCGAT
GCCAGGAGGGCCATGTATATCGACGCCATCCGTATTTTAGGAACCAACCTGTCCTATGATGAGCTCAAGG
CCCTCGCCGACACCTTTTCCCTGGACGAGAACGGAAACAAGCTCAAGAAAGGCAAGCACGGCATGAGAAA
TTTCATTATTAATAACGTGATCAGCAATAAAAGGTTCCACTACCTGATCAGATACGGTGATCCTGCCCAC
CTCCATGAGATCGCCAAAAACGAGGCCGTGGTGAAGTTCGTGCTCGGCAGGATCGCTGACATCCAGAAAA
AACAGGGCCAGAACGGCAAGAACCAGATCGACAGGTACTACGAAACTTGTATCGGAAAGGATAAGGGCAA
GAGCGTGAGCGAAAAGGTGGACGCTCTCACAAAGATCATCACCGGAATGAACTACGACCAATTCGACAAG
AAAAGGAGCGTCATTGAGGACACCGGCAGGGAAAACGCCGAGAGGGAGAAGTTTAAAAAGATCATCAGCC
TGTACCTCACCGTGATCTACCACATCCTCAAGAATATTGTCAATATCAACGCCAGGTACGTCATCGGATT
CCATTGCGTCGAGCGTGATGCTCAACTGTACAAGGAGAAAGGCTACGACATCAATCTCAAGAAACTGGAA
GAGAAGGGATTCAGCTCCGTCACCAAGCTCTGCGCTGGCATTGATGAAACTGCCCCCGATAAGAGAAAGG
ACGTGGAAAAGGAGATGGCTGAAAGAGCCAAGGAGAGCATTGACAGCCTCGAGAGCGCCAACCCCAAGCT
GTATGCCAATTACATCAAATACAGCGACGAGAAGAAAGCCGAGGAGTTCACCAGGCAGATTAACAGGGAG
AAGGCCAAAACCGCCCTGAACGCCTACCTGAGGAACACCAAGTGGAATGTGATCATCAGGGAGGACCTCC
TGAGAATTGACAACAAGACATGTACCCTGTTCAGAAACAAGGCCGTCCACCTGGAAGTGGCCAGGTATGT
CCACGCCTATATCAACGACATTGCCGAGGTCAATTCCTACTTCCAACTGTACCATTACATCATGCAGAGA
ATTATCATGAATGAGAGGTACGAGAAAAGCAGCGGAAAGGTGTCCGAGTACTTCGACGCTGTGAATGACG
AGAAGAAGTACAACGATAGGCTCCTGAAACTGCTGTGTGTGCCTTTCGGCTACTGTATCCCCAGGTTTAA
GAACCTGAGCATCGAGGCCCTGTTCGATAGGAACGAGGCCGCCAAGTTCGACAAGGAGAAAAAGAAGGTG
TCCGGCAATTCCGGATCCGGACTGTACCCTGAGCGGCTGCGGCGGATCCTGACCGCGGCCGCTTACCCAT
ACGATGTTCCAGATTACGCTTAATCTAGAGGGCCCAATCAACCTCTGGATTACAAAATTTGTGAAAGATT
GACTGGTATTCTTAACTATGTTGCTCCTTTTACGCTATGTGGATACGCTGCTTTAATGCCTTTGTATCAT
GCTATTGCTTCCCGTATGGCTTTCATTTTCTCCTCCTTGTATAAATCCTGGTTGCTGTCTCTTTATGAGG
AGTTGTGGCCCGTTGTCAGGCAACGTGGCGTGGTGTGCACTGTGTTTGCTGACGCAACCCCCACTGGTTG
GGGCATTGCCACCACCTGTCAGCTCCTTTCCGGGACTTTCGCTTTCCCCCTCCCTATTGCCACGGCGGAA
CTCATCGCCGCCTGCCTTGCCCGCTGCTGGACAGGGGCTCGGCTGTTGGGCACTGACAATTCCGTGGTGT
TGTCGGGGAAGCTGACGTCCTTTCCATGGCTGCTCGCCTGTGTTGCTACCTGGATTCTGCGCGGGACGTC
CTTCTGCTACGTCCCTTCGGCCCTCAATCCAGCGGACCTTCCTTCCCGCGGCCTGCTGCCGGCTCTGCGG
CCTCTTCCGCGTCTTCGCTTCGAGCAGACATGATAAGATACATTGATGAGTTTGGACAAACCACAACTAG
AATGCAGTGAAAAAAATGCTTTATTTGTGAAATTTGTGATGCTATTGCTTTATTTGTAACCATTATAAGC
TGCAATAAACAAGTTAACAACAACAATTGCATTCATTTTATGTTTCAGGTTCAGGGGGAGATGTGGGAGG
TTTTTTAAAGCAAGTAAAACCTCTACAAATGTGGTAAAATCGATAAGGATCAGGGCTGGCGTAATAGCGA
AGAGGCCCGCACCGATCGCCCTTCCCAACAGTTGCGCAGCCTGAATGGCGAATGG
[124 nt withheld, positions 5446-5569]
C
[91 nt withheld, positions 5571-5661]
A
[49 nt withheld, positions 5663-5711]
CCTTTGACGTTGGAGTCCACGTTCTTT
[37 nt withheld, positions 5739-5775]
ACCCTATCTCGGTCTATTCTTTTGATTTATAAGGGATTTTGCCGATTTCGGCCTATTGGTTAAAAAATGA
GCTGATTTAACAAAAATTTAACGCGAATTTTAACAAAATATTAACGCTTACAATTTCCTGATGCGGTATT
TTCTCCTTACGCATCTGTGCGGTATTTCACACCGCATATGGTGCACTCTCAGTACAATCTGCTCTGATGC
CGCATAGTTAAGCCAGCCCCGACACCCGCCAACACCCGCTGACGCGCCCTGACGGGCTTGTCTGCTCCCG
GCATCCGCTTACAGACAAGCTGTGACCGTCTCCGGGAGCTGCATGTGTCAGAGGTTTTCACCGTCATCAC
CGAAACGCGCGAGACGAAAGGGCCTCGTGATACGCCTATTTTTATAGGTTAATGTCATGATAATAATGGT
TTCTTAGACGTCAGGTGGCACTTTTCGGGGAAATGTGCGCGGAACCCCTATTTGTTTATTTTTCTAAATA
CATTCAAATATGTATCCGCTCATGAGACAATAACCCTGATAAATGCTTCAATAATATTGAAAAAGGAAGA
GTATGAGTATTCAACATTTCCGTGTCGCCCTTATTCCCTTTTTTGCGGCATTTTGCCTTCCTGTTTTTGC
TCACCCAGAAACGCTGGTGAAAGTAAAAGATGCTGAAGATCAGTTGGGTGCACGAGTGGGTTACATCGAA
CTGGATCTCAACAGCGGTAAGATCCTTGAGAGTTTTCGCCCCGAAGAACGTTTTCCAATGATGAGCACTT
TTAAAGTTCTGCTATGTGGCGCGGTATTATCCCGTATTGACGCCGGGCAAGAGCAACTCGGTCGCCGCAT
ACACTATTCTCAGAATGACTTGGTTGAGTACTCACCAGTCACAGAAAAGCATCTTACGGATGGCATGACA
GTAAGAGAATTATGCAGTGCTGCCATAACCATGAGTGATAACACTGCGGCCAACTTACTTCTGACAACGA
TCGGAGGACCGAAGGAGCTAACCGCTTTTTTGCACAACATGGGGGATCATGTAACTCGCCTTGATCGTTG
GGAACCGGAGCTGAATGAAGCCATACCAAACGACGAGCGTGACACCACGATGCCTGTAGCAATGGCAACA
ACGTTGCGCAAACTATTAACTGGCGAACTACTTACTCTAGCTTCCCGGCAACAATTAATAGACTGGATGG
AGGCGGATAAAGTTGCAGGACCACTTCTGCGCTCGGCCCTTCCGGCTGGCTGGTTTATTGCTGATAAATC
TGGAGCCGGTGAGCGTGGGTCTCGCGGTATCATTGCAGCACTGGGGCCAGATGGTAAGCCCTCCCGTATC
GTAGTTATCTACACGACGGGGAGTCAGGCAACTATGGATGAACGAAATAGACAGATCGCTGAGATAGGTG
CCTCACTGATTAAGCATTGGTAACTGTCAGACCAAGTTTACTCATATATACTTTAGATTGATTTAAAACT
TCATTTTTAATTTAAAAGGATCTAGGTGAAGATCCTTTTTGATAATCTCATGACCAAAATCCCTTAACGT
GAGTTTTCGTTCCACTGAGCGTCAGACCCCGTAGAAAAGATCAAAGGATCTTCTTGAGATCCTTTTTTTC
TGCGCGTAATCTGCTGCTTGCAAACAAAAAAACCACCGCTACCAGCGGTGGTTTGTTTGCCGGATCAAGA
GCTACCAACTCTTTTTCCGAAGGTAACTGGCTTCAGCAGAGCGCAGATACCAAATACTGTTCTTCTAGTG
TAGCCGTAGTTAGGCCACCACTTCAAGAACTCTGTAGCACCGCCTACATACCTCGCTCTGCTAATCCTGT
TACCAGTGGCTGCTGCCAGTGGCGATAAGTCGTGTCTTACCGGGTTGGACTCAAGACGATAGTTACCGGA
TAAGGCGCAGCGGTCGGGCTGAACGGGGGGTTCGTGCACACAGCCCAGCTTGGAGCGAACGACCTACACC
GAACTGAGATACCTACAGCGTGAGCTATGAGAAAGCGCCACGCTTCCCGAAGGGAGAAAGGCGGACAGGT
ATCCGGTAAGCGGCAGGGTCGGAACAGGAGAGCGCACGAGGGAGCTTCCAGGGGGAAACGCCTGGTATCT
TTATAGTCCTGTCGGGTTTCGCCACCTCTGACTTGAGCGTCGATTTTTGTGATGCTCGTCAGGGGGGCGG
AGCCTATGGAAAAACGCCAGCAACGCGGCCTTTTTACGGTTCCTGGCCTTTTGCTGGCCTTTTGCTCACA
TGGCTCGACAGATCT
